Addgene plasmid #10806: PKCalpha.K/N.FLAG
Depositing lab: Alex Toker. Depositing organization: Beth Israel Deaconess Medical Center. Publication: Effect of overexpression of protein kinase C alpha on rat lacrimal gland protein secretion. Hodges RR, Kazlauskas A, Toker A, Dartt DA. Adv Exp Med Biol. 2002 . 506(Pt A):237-41. PubMed 12613914.
Backbone
  Vector backbone: pcDNA3
  Backbone manufacturer: Invitrogen
  Backbone size w/o insert (bp): 5446
  Vector type: Mammalian Expression
  Selectable markers: Neomycin (select with G418)
Growth in bacteria
  Bacterial resistance: Ampicillin, 100 μg/mL
  Growth temperature: 37°C
  Growth strain: DH5alpha
  Copy number: High Copy
Gene/Insert
  Gene/Insert name: PKC alpha (alt names: PKC-A; PRKCA)
  Species: B. taurus (bovine)
  Insert size (bp): 2300
  Mutation: Kinase dead mutant: K368N (Lys 368 to Asn)
  GenBank ID: NM_174435
  Entrez Gene: PRKCA (a.k.a. PKRCA)
  Tag / fusion protein: FLAG (C terminal on insert)
  Cloning method: Restriction Enzyme; 5′ cloning site EcoRI (not destroyed); 3′ cloning site XbaI (not destroyed)
  Sequencing primers: 5′ T7
Terms and licenses: Academic/Nonprofit Terms; Industry Terms: Not Available to Industry
How to cite: PKCalpha.K/N.FLAG was a gift from Alex Toker (Addgene plasmid # 10806 ; http://n2t.net/addgene:10806 ; RRID:Addgene_10806)
