[The description below was written by a language model from this plasmid's Addgene catalogue record.]
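Description:
PKCalpha.K/N.FLAG is a mammalian expression plasmid built on the pcDNA3 backbone (about 5.4 kb without insert) that encodes a catalytically inactive form of bovine protein kinase C alpha (PRKCA). It is maintained in E. coli as a high-copy plasmid under ampicillin selection. It also carries a neomycin resistance marker, so transfected mammalian cells can be selected with G418 to obtain stable lines. The record does not list individual regulatory elements. pcDNA3 is, however, a standard vector in which the insert is transcribed from the strong constitutive CMV immediate-early promoter, and the T7 promoter upstream of the cloning site is consistent with the T7 primer recorded for 5′ sequencing.

The insert is roughly 2.3 kb and was cloned between EcoRI (5′) and XbaI (3′) sites, both of which remain intact. It carries a K368N substitution, replacing lysine 368 with asparagine, which the record describes as a kinase-dead mutation. A FLAG epitope is fused to the C terminus, allowing the exogenous protein to be detected or immunoprecipitated with anti-FLAG antibodies and distinguished from endogenous PKC alpha.

Kinase-dead constructs of this type are generally used as negative controls alongside wild-type kinase, or as potential dominant-negative reagents for testing whether a cellular response depends on PKC alpha catalytic activity. The associated publication concerns the effect of PKC alpha overexpression on protein secretion in rat lacrimal gland, which fits this kind of use, although the record does not spell out how this particular mutant was applied.
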