>Addgene plasmid #10806 | PKCalpha.K/N.FLAG | addgene partial sequence | sequence record 17747 | 10806 with T7
ACGGCCGCCAGTGTGCTGGAATTCTGGCTGACGTCTTCCCGGCCGCCGAGCCGGCGGCGCCGCAGGACGT
GGCCAACCGCTTCGCCCGCAAAGGGGCGCTGAGGCAGAAGAACGTGCACGAGGTGAAGAACCACCGCTTC
ATCGCGCGCTTCTTCAAGCAGCCCACCTTCTGCAGCCACTGCACCGACTTCATCTGGGGGTTTGGGAAAC
AAGGCTTCCAGTGCCAAGTTTGCTGTTTTGTGGTTCACAAGAGGTGCCATGAATTTGTTACTTTTTCTTG
TCCGGGGGCGGATAAAGGACCCGACACAGATGACCCGAGGAGCAAGCACAAGTTCAAGATCCACACGTAT
GGCAGCCCCACCTTCTGTGATCACTGCGGCTCCCTGCTGTACGGACTCATCCACCAGGGGATGAAATGTG
ACACCTGTGATATGAACGTGCACAAGCAGTGCGTGATCAACGTGCCCAGCCTCTGCGGGATGGACCACAC
GGAGAAGAGGGGCCGCATCTACCTGAAGGCCGAGGTCACGGATGAAAAGTTGCACGTCACAGTACGAGAC
GCGAAAAACCTAATCCCTATGGATCCAAATGGGCTTTCAGATCCTTACGTGAAGCTGAAGCTTATTCCTG
ACCCCAAGAACGAGAGCAAACAGAAAACCAAGACCATCCGCTCGACGCTGAACCCCCGGTGGGACGAGTC
CTTCACGTTCAAATTAAAACCTTCTGATAAAGACCGGCGACTGTCCGTGGAAATCTGGGACTGGGATCGA
ACCACACGGAACGACTTCATGGGGTCCCTTTCCTTTGGGGTCTCGGAGCTGATGAAGATGCCGGCCAGCG
GATGGTA
